>Addgene plasmid #73556 | PML-ER-pBabe | depositor partial sequence | sequence record 139660 | Sequence from the BamHI site and through the fusion protein (until the stop of ER – the ligand binding domain of the human estro
GGATCCAGATCTACTAGTAACGGCCGCCAGTGTGCTGGAATTGATCTAAACCGAGAATCGAAACTAAGCT
GGGGTCCATGGAGCCTGCACCCGCCCGATCTCCGAGGCCCCAGCAGGACCCCGCCCGGCCCCAGGAGCCC
ACCATGCCTCCCCCCGAGACCCCCTCTGAAGGCCGCCAGCCCAGCCCCAGCCCCAGCCCTACAGAGCGAG
CCCCCGCTTCGGAGGAGGAGTTCCAGTTTCTGCGCTGCCAGCAATGCCAGGCGGAAGCCAAGTGCCCGAA
GCTGCTGCCTTGTCTGCACACGCTGTGCTCAGGATGCCTGGAGGCGTCGGGCATGCAGTGCCCCATCTGC
CAGGCGCCCTGGCCCCTAGGTGCAGACACACCCGCCCTGGATAACGTCTTTTTCGAGAGTCTGCAGCGGC
GCCTGTCGGTGTACCGGCAGATTGTGGATGCGCAGGCTGTGTGCACCCGCTGCAAAGAGTCGGCCGACTT
CTGGTGCTTTGAGTGCGAGCAGCTCCTCTGCGCCAAGTGCTTCGAGGCACACCAGTGGTTCCTCAAGCAC
GAGGCCCGGCCCCTAGCAGAGCTGCGCAACCAGTCGGTGCGTGAGTTCCTGGACGGCACCCGCAAGACCA
ACAACATCTTCTGCTCCAACCCCAACCACCGCACCCCTACGCTGACCAGCATCTACTGCCGAGGATGTTC
CAAGCCGCTGTGCTGCTCGTGCGCGCTCCTTGACAGCAGCCACAGTGAGCTCAAGTGCGACATCAGCGCA
GAGATCCAGCAGCGACAGGAGGAGCTGGACGCCATGACGCAGGCGCTGCAGGAGCAGGATAGTGCCTTTG
GCGCGGTTCACGCGCAGATGCACGCGGCCGTCGGCCAGCTGGGCCGCGCGCGTGCCGAGACCGAGGAGCT
GATCCGCGAGCGCGTGCGCCAGGTGGTAGCTCACGTGCGGGCTCAGGAGCGCGAGCTGCTGGAGGCTGTG
GACGCGCGGTACCAGCGCGACTACGAGGAGATGGCCAGTCGGCTGGGCCGCCTGGATGCTGTGCTGCAGC
GCATCCGCACGGGCAGCGCGCTGGTGCAGAGGATGAAGTGCTACGCCTCGGACCAGGAGGTGCTGGACAT
GCACGGTTTCCTGCGCCAGGCGCTCTGCCGCCTGCGCCAGGAGGAGCCCCAGAGCCTGCAAGCTGCCGTG
CGCACCGATGGCTTCGACGAGTTCAAGGTGCGCCTGCAGGACCTCAGCTCTTGCATCACCCAGGGGAAAG
ATGCAGCTGTATCCAAGAAAGCCAGCCCAGAGGCTGCCAGCACTCCCAGGGACCCTATTGACGTTGACCT
GCCCGAGGAGGCAGAGAGAGTGAAGGCCCAGGTTCAGGCCCTGGGGCTGGCTGAAGCCCAGCCTATGGCT
GTGGTACAGTCAGTGCCCGGGGCACACCCCGTGCCAGTGTACGCCTTCTCCATCAAAGGCCCTTCCTATG
GAGAGGATGTCTCCAATACAACGACAGCCCAGAAGAGGAAGTGCAGCCAGACCCAGTGCCCCAGGAAGGT
CATCAAGATGGAGTCTGAGGAGGGGAAGGAGGCAAGGTTGGCTCGGAGCTCCCCGGAGCAGCCCAGGCCC
AGCACCTCCAAGGCAGTCTCACCACCCCACCTGGATGGACCGCCTAGCCCCAGGAGCCCCGTCATAGGAA
GTGAGGTCTTCCTGCCCAACAGCAACCACGTGGCCAGTGGCGCCGGGGAGGCAGAGGAACGCGTTGTGGT
GATCAGCAGCTCGGAAGACTCAGATGCCGAAAACTCGTCCTCCCGAGAGCTGGATGACAGCAGCAGTGAG
TCCAGTGACCTCCAGCTGGAAGGCCCCAGCACCCTCAGGGTCCTGGACGAGAACCTTGCTGACCCCCAAG
CAGAAGACAGACCTCTGGTTTTCTTTGACCTCAAGATTGACAATGAAAGTGGGTTCTCCTGGGGCTACCC
CCACCCCTTTCTAATCTCGAGCCCGAATTCCGATCCATCTGCTGGAGACATGAGAGCTGCCAACCTTTGG
CCAAGCCCGCTCATGATCAAACGCTCTAAGAAGAACAGCCTGGCCTTGTCCCTGACGGCCGACCAGATGG
TCAGTGCCTTGTTGGATGCTGAGCCCCCCATACTCTATTCCGAGTATGATCCTACCAGACCCTTCAGTGA
AGCTTCGATGATGGGCTTACTGACCAACCTGGCAGACAGGGAGCTGGTTCACATGATCAACTGGGCGAAG
AGGGTGCCAGGCTTTGTGGATTTGACCCTCCATGATCAGGTCCACCTTCTAGAATGTGCCTGGCTAGAGA
TCCTGATGATTGGTCTCGTCTGGCGCTCCATGGAGCACCCAGTGAAGCTACTGTTTGCTCCTAACTTGCT
CTTGGACAGGAACCAGGGAAAATGTGTAGAGGGCATGGTGGAGATCTTCGACATGCTGCTGGCTACATCA
TCTCGGTTCCGCATGATGAATCTGCAGGGAGAGGAGTTTGTGTGCCTCAAATCTATTATTTTGCTTAATT
CTGGAGTGTACACATTTCTGTCCAGCACCCTGAAGTCTCTGGAAGAGAAGGACCATATCCACCGAGTCCT
GGACAAGATCACAGACACTTTGATCCACCTGATGGCCAAGGCAGGCCTGACCCTGCAGCAGCAGCACCAG
CGGCTGGCCCAGCTCCTCCTCATCCTCTCCCACATCANGCACATGAGTAACAAAGGCATGGAGCATCTGT
ACAGCATGAAGTGCAAGAACGTGGTGCCCCTCTATGACCTGCTGCTGGAGATGCTGGACGCCCACCGCCT
ACATGCGCCCACTAGCCGTGGAGGGGCATCCGTGGAGGAGACGGACCAAAGCCACTTGGCCACTGCGGGC
TCTACTTCATCGCATTCCTTGCAAAAGTATTACATCACGGGGGAGGCAGAGGGTTTCCCTGCCACAGTCT
GA
