>Addgene plasmid #73556 | PML-ER-pBabe | addgene partial sequence | sequence record 145664 | pBABE5 5'-CTTTATCCAGCCCTCAC-3'
CAGATCTACTAGTAACGGCCGCCAGTGTGCTGGAATTGATCTAAACCGAGAATCGAAACTAAGCTGGGGT
CCATGGAGCCTGCACCCGCCCGATCTCCGAGGCCCCAGCAGGACCCCGCCCGGCCCCAGGAGCCCACCAT
GCCTCCCCCCGAGACCCCCTCTGAAGGCCGCCAGCCCAGCCCCAGCCCCAGCCCTACAGAGCGAGCCCCC
GCTTCGGAGGAGGAGTTCCAGTTTCTGCGCTGCCAGCAATGCCAGGCGGAAGCCAAGTGCCCGAAGCTGC
TGCCTTGTCTGCACACGCTGTGCTCAGGATGCCTGGAGGCGTCGGGCATGCAGTGCCCCATCTGCCAGGC
GCCCTGGCCCCTAGGTGCAGACACACCCGCCCTGGATAACGTCTTTTTCGAGAGTCTGCAGCGGCGCCTG
TCGGTGTACCGGCAGATTGTGGATGCGCAGGCTGTGTGCACCCGCTGCAAAGAGTCGGCCGACTTCTGGT
GCTTTGAGTGCGAGCAGCTCCTCTGCGCCAAGTGCTTCGAGGCACACCAGTGGTTCCTCAAGCACGAGGC
CCGGCCCCTAGCAGAGCTGCGCAACCAGTCGGTGCGTGAGTTCCTGGACGGCACCCGCAAGACCAACAAC
ATCTTCTGCTCCAACCCCAACCACCGCACCCCTACGCTGACCAGCATCTACTGCCGAGGATGTTCCAAGC
CGCTGTGCTGCTCGTGCGCGCTCCTTGACAGCAGCCACAGTGAGCTCAAGTGCGACATCAGCGCAGAGAT
CCAGCAGCGACAGGAGGAGCTGGACGCCATGACGCAGGCGCTGCAGGAGCAGGATAGTGCCTTTGGCGCG
GTTCACGCGCAGATGCACGCGGCCGTCGGCCAGCTGGGCCGCGCGCGTGCCGAGACCGAGGAGCTGATCC
GCGAGCGCGTGCGCCAGGTGGTAGCTCACGTGCGGGCTCA
