>Addgene plasmid #73556 | PML-ER-pBabe | addgene partial sequence | sequence record 145669 | pBABE3 5'-ACCCTAACTGACACACATTCC-3'
ACCGGGGTACCGAATTAATTCCGCCAGGGAGCTCTCAGACTGTGGCAGGGAAACCCTCTGCCTCCCCCGT
GATGTAATACTTTTGCAAGGAATGCGATGAAGTAGAGCCCGCAGTGGCCAAGTGGCTTTGGTCCGTCTCC
TCCACGGATGCCCCTCCACGGCTAGTGGGCGCATGTAGGCGGTGGGCGTCCAGCATCTCCAGCAGCAGGT
CATAGAGGGGCACCACGTTCTTGCACTTCATGCTGTACAGATGCTCCATGCCTTTGTTACTCATGTGCCT
GATGTGGGAGAGGATGAGGAGGAGCTGGGCCAGCCGCTGGTGCTGCTGCTGCAGGGTCAGGCCTGCCTTG
GCCATCAGGTGGATCAAAGTGTCTGTGATCTTGTCCAGGACTCGGTGGATATGGTCCTTCTCTTCCAGAG
ACTTCAGGGTGCTGGACAGAAATGTGTACACTCCAGAATTAAGCAAAATAATAGATTTGAGGCACACAAA
CTCCTCTCCCTGCAGATTCATCATGCGGAACCGAGATGATGTAGCCAGCAGCATGTCGAAGATCTCCACC
ATGCCCTCTACACATTTTCCCTGGTTCCTGTCCAAGAGCAAGTTAGGAGCAAACAGTAGCTTCACTGGGT
GCTCCATGGAGCGCCAGACGAGACCAATCATCAGGATCTCTAGCCAGGCACATTCTAGAAGGTGGACCTG
ATCATGGAGGGTCAAATCCACAAAGCCTGGCACCCTCTTCGCCCAGTTGATCATGTGAACCAGCTCCCTG
TCTGCCAGGTTGGTCAGTAAGCCCATCATCGAAGCTTCACTGAAGGGTCTGGTAGGATCATACTCGGAAT
AGAGTATGGGGGGCTCAGCATCCAACAAGGCACTGACCATCTGGTCGGCCGTCAGGGACAAGGCCAGGCT
GTTCTTCTTAGAGCGTTTGATCATGAGCGGGCTTGGCCAAAGGTTGGCAGCTCTCATGTCTCCAGCAGAT
GGATCGGAAT
