[The description below was written by a language model from this plasmid's Addgene catalogue record.]
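Description:
PML-ER-pBabe is a retroviral mammalian expression plasmid built on the pBabe-ER backbone (about 6.2 kb without insert). It encodes human PML isoform IV (PML, also known as TRIM19/MYL/RNF71) fused at its C terminus to an estrogen receptor (ER) moiety. The PML-IV coding sequence was placed between BamHI and XhoI sites so that it reads into the ER portion supplied by the backbone. In bacteria the plasmid is maintained at high copy under ampicillin selection. The recommended host is a recombination-limiting strain, as is common for vectors carrying repeated retroviral LTR sequences. Transduced mammalian cells are selected with puromycin.

The record lists SV40 as the promoter. In standard pBabe-puro vectors the insert is usually transcribed from the 5′ LTR and the SV40 early promoter drives the puromycin resistance gene, so the listed promoter may refer to the marker cassette. No feature table is available to confirm the arrangement. As a pBabe-type vector, the plasmid would be introduced into a packaging cell line to produce retroviral particles that stably integrate the cassette into target cells.

ER fusions are generally used to make a protein's activity conditional. The hormone-binding domain keeps the fusion partner inactive until a ligand such as estradiol or 4-hydroxytamoxifen is added. The record does not state which ER variant or ligand applies here. The associated publication concerns PML-induced senescence and a CDK4/6-dependent mechanism that protects cancer cells from it, so the construct appears intended for switchable PML-IV activity in senescence studies.
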