Addgene plasmid #73556: PML-ER-pBabe
Purpose: vector encoding a fusion protein between PML-IV and ER (estrogen receptor)
Depositing lab: Gerardo Ferbeyre. Depositing organization: University of Montreal. Publication: A CDK4/6-Dependent Epigenetic Mechanism Protects Cancer Cells from PML-induced Senescence. Acevedo M, Vernier M, Mignacca L, Lessard F, Huot G, Moiseeva O, Bourdeau V, Ferbeyre G. Cancer Res. 2016 Jun 1;76(11):3252-64. doi: 10.1158/0008-5472.CAN-15-2347. Epub 2016 Mar 29. PubMed 27206849.
Backbone
  Vector backbone: pBabe-ER
  Backbone size w/o insert (bp): 6152
  Vector type: Mammalian Expression, Retroviral
  Selectable markers: Puromycin
Growth in bacteria
  Bacterial resistance: Ampicillin, 100 μg/mL
  Growth temperature: 37°C
  Growth strain: NEB Stable
  Copy number: High Copy
Gene/Insert
  Gene/Insert name: PML-IV
  Species: H. sapiens (human)
  Entrez Gene: PML (a.k.a. MYL, PP8675, RNF71, TRIM19)
  Promoter: SV40
  Tag / fusion protein: ER (C terminal on insert)
  Cloning method: Restriction Enzyme; 5′ cloning site BamHI (unknown if destroyed); 3′ cloning site XhoI (unknown if destroyed)
  Sequencing primers: 5′ ctttatccagccctcac; 3′ ggaatgtgtgtcagttagggt
Terms and licenses: Academic/Nonprofit Terms; Industry Terms: Not Available to Industry
How to cite: PML-ER-pBabe was a gift from Gerardo Ferbeyre (Addgene plasmid # 73556 ; http://n2t.net/addgene:73556 ; RRID:Addgene_73556)
